>Addgene plasmid #191699 | pICH-chl-roGFP2-ORP1 | addgene full sequence | sequence record 377996 | Addgene NGS Result
AGTGTTTGACAGGATATATTGGCGGGTAAACCTAAGAGAAAAGAGCGTTTATTAGAATAATCGGATATTT
AAAAGGGCGTGAAAAGGTTTATCCGTTCGTCCATTTGTATGTGCCAACCACAGGAACCGTAAAAAGGCCG
CGTTGCTGGCGTTTTTCCATAGGCTCCGCCCCCCTGACGAGCATCACAAAAATCGACGCTCAAGTCAGAG
GTGGCGAAACCCGACAGGACTATAAAGATACCAGGCGTTTCCCCCTGGAAGCTCCCTCGTGCGCTCTCCT
GTTCCGACCCTGCCGCTTACCGGATACCTGTCCGCCTTTCTCCCTTCGGGAAGCGTGGCGCTTTCTCATA
GCTCACGCTGTAGGTATCTCAGTTCGGTGTAGGTCGTTCGCTCCAAGCTGGGCTGTGTGCACGAACCCCC
CGTTCAGCCCGACCGCTGCGCCTTATCCGGTAACTATCGTCTTGAGTCCAACCCGGTAAGACACGACTTA
TCGCCACTGGCAGCAGCCACTGGTAACAGGATTAGCAGAGCGAGGTATGTAGGCGGTGCTACAGAGTTCT
TGAAGTGGTGGCCTAACTACGGCTACACTAGAAGGACAGTATTTGGTATCTGCGCTCTGCTGAAGCCAGT
TACCTTCGGAAAAAGAGTTGGTAGCTCTTGATCCGGCAAACAAACCACCGCTGGTAGCGGTGGTTTTTTT
GTTTGCAAGCAGCAGATTACGCGCAGAAAAAAAGGATCTCAAGAAGATCCTTTGATCTTTTCTACGGGGT
CTGACGCTCAGTGGAACGAAAACTCACGTTAAGGGATTTTGGTCATGAGATTATCAAAAAGGATCTTCAC
CTAGATCCTTTTAAATTAAAAATGAAGTTTTAAATCAATCTAAAGTATATATGAGTAAACTTGGTCTGAC
AGCTAAAACAATTCATCCAGTAAAATATAATATTTTATTTTCTCCCAATCAGGCTTGATCCCCAGTAAGT
CAAAAAATAGCTCGACATACTGTTCTTCCCCGATATCCTCCCTGATCGACCGGACGCAGAAGGCAATGTC
ATACCACTTGTCCGCCCTGCCGCTTCTCCCAAGATCAATAAAGCCACTTACTTTGCCATCTTTCACAAAG
ATGTTGCTGTCTCCCAGGTCGCCGTGGGAAAAGACAAGTTCCTCTTCGGGCTTTTCCGTCTTTAAAAAAT
CATACAGCTCGCGCGGATCTTTAAATGGAGTGTCCTCTTCCCAGTTTTCGCAATCCACATCGGCCAGATC
GTTATTCAGTAAGTAATCCAATTCGGCTAAGCGGCTGTCTAAGCTATTCGTATAGGGACAATCCGATATG
TCGATGGAGTGAAAGAGCCTGATGCACTCCGCATACAGCTCGATAATCTTTTCAGGGCTTTGTTCATCTT
CATACTCTTCCGAGCAAAGGACGCCATCGGCCTCACTCATGAGCAGATTGCTCCAGCCATCATGCCGTTC
AAAGTGCAGGACCTTTGGAACAGGCAGCTTTCCTTCCAGCCATAGCATCATGTCCTTTTCCCGTTCCACA
TCATAGGTGGTCCCTTTATACCGGCTGTCCGTCATTTTTAAATATAGGTTTTCATTTTCTCCCACCAGCT
TATATACCTTAGCAGGAGACATTCCTTCCGTATCTTTTGCGCAGCGGTATTTTTCGATCAGTTTTTTCAA
TTCCGGTGATATTCTCATTTTAGCCATACTCTTCCTTTTTCAATATTATTGAAGCATTTATCAAGGTTAT
TGTCTCATGAGCGGATACATATTTGAATGTATTTAGAAAAATAAACAAATAGGGGTTCCGCGCACGAATT
GGCCAGCGCTGCCATTTTTGGGGTGAGGCCGTTCGCGGCCGAGGGGCGCAGCCCCTGGGGGGATGGGAGC
TCGGTGCCTTGATGTGGGCGCCGGCGGTCGAGTGGCGACGGCGCGGCTTGTCCGCGCCCTGGTAGATTGC
CTGGCCGTAGGCCAGCCATTTTTGAGCGGCCAGCGGCCGCGATAGGCCGACGCGAAGCGGCGGGGCGTAG
GGAGCGCAGCGACCGAAGGGTAGGCGCTTTTTGCAGCTCTTCGGCTGTGCGCTGGCCAGACAGTTATGCA
CAGGCCAGGCGGGTTTTAAGAGTTTTAATAAGTTTTAAAGAGTTTTAGGCGGAAAAATCGCCTTTTTTCT
CTTTTATATCAGTCACTTACATGTGTGACCGGTTCCCAATGTACGGCTTTGGGTTCCCAATGTACGGGTT
CCGGTTCCCAATGTACGGCTTTGGGTTCCCAATGTACGTGCTATCCACAGGAAAGAAGCTTTTTCGACCT
TTTTCCCCTGCTAGGGCAATTTGCCCTAGCATCTGCTCCGTACATTAGGAACCGGCGGATGCTTCGCCCT
CGATCAGGTTGCGGTAGCGCATGACTAGGATCGGGCCAGCCTGCCCCGCCTCCTCCTTCAAATCGTACTC
CGGCAGGTCATTTGACCCGATCAGCTTGCGCACGGTGAAACAGAACTTCTTGAACTCTCCGGCGCTGCCA
CTGCGTTCGTAGATCGTCTTGAACAACCATCTGGCTTCTGCCTTGCCTGCGGCGCGGCGTGCCAGGCGGT
AGAGAAAACGGCCGATGCCGGGATCGATCAAAAAGTAATCGGGGTGAACCGTCAGCACGTCCGGGTTCTT
GCCTTCTGTGATCTCGCGGTACATCCAATCAGCTAGCTCGATCTCGATGTACTCCGGCCGCCCGGTTTCG
CTCTTTACGATCTTGTAGCGGCTAATCAAGGCTTCACCCTCGGATACCGTCACCAGGCGGCCGTTCTTGG
CCTTCTTCGTACGCTGCATGGCAACGTGCGTGGTGTTTAACCGAATGCAGGTTTCTACCAGGTCGTCTTT
CTGCTTTCCGCCATCGGCTCGCCGGCAGAACTTGAGTACGTCCGCAACGTGTGGACGGAACACGCGGCCG
GGCTTGTCTCCCTTCCCTTCCCGGTATCGGTTCATGGATTCGGTTAGATGGGAAACCGCCATCAGTACCA
GGTCGTAATCCCACACACTGGCCATGCCGGCCGGCCCTGCGGAAACCTCTACGTGCCCGTCTGGAAGCTC
GTAGCGGATCACCTCGCCAGCTCGTCGGTCACGCTTCGACAGACGGAAAACGGCCACGTCCATGATGCTG
CGACTATCGCGGGTGCCCACGTCATAGAGCATCGGAACGAAAAAATCTGGTTGCTCGTCGCCCTTGGGCG
GCTTCCTAATCGACGACGCACCGGCTGCCGGCGGTTGCCGGGATTCTTTGCGGATTCGATCAGCGGCCGC
TTGCCACGATTCACCGGGGCGTGCTTCTGCCTCGATGCGTTGCCGCTGGGCGGCCTGCGCGGCCTTCAAC
TTCTCCACCAGGTCATCACCCAGCGCCGCGCCGATTTGTACCGGGCCGGATGGTTTGCGACCGCTCACGC
CGATTCCTCGGGCTTGGGGGTTCCAGTGCCATTGCAGGGCCGGCAGACAACCCAGCCGCTTACGCCTGGC
CAACCGCCCGTTCCTCCACACATGGGGCATTCCACGGCGTCGGTGCCTGGTTGTTCTTGATTTTCCATGC
CGCCTCCTTTAGCCGCTAAAATTCATCTACTCATTTATTCATTTGCTCATTTACTCTGGTAGCTGCGCGA
TGTATTCAGATAGCAGCTCGGTAATGGTCTTGCCTTGGCGTACCGCGTACATCTTCAGCTTGGTGTGATC
CTCCGCCGGCAACTGAAAGTTGACCCGCTTCATGGCTGGCGTGTCTGCCAGGCTGGCCAACGTTGCAGCC
TTGCTGCTGCGTGCGCTCGGACGGCCGGCACTTAGCGTGTTTGTGCTTTTGCTCATTTTCTCTTTACCTC
ATTAACTCAAATGAGTTTTGATTTAATTTCAGCGGCCAGCGCCTGGACCTCGCGGGCAGCGTCGCCCTCG
GGTTCTGATTCAAGAACGGTTGTGCCGGCGGCGGCAGTGCCTGGGTAGCTCACGCGCTGCGTGATACGGG
ACTCAAGAATGGGCAGCTCGTACCCGGCCAGCGCCTCGGCAACCTCACCGCCGATGCGCGTGCCTTTGAT
CGCCCGCGACACGACAAAGGCCGCTTGTAGCCTTCCATCCGTGACCTCAATGCGCTGCTTAACCAGCTCC
ACCAGGTCGGCGGTGGCCCATATGTCGTAAGGGCTTGGCTGCACCGGAATCAGCACGAAGTCGGCTGCCT
TGATCGCGGACACAGCCAAGTCCGCCGCCTGGGGCGCTCCGTCGATCACTACGAAGTCGCGCCGGCCGAT
GGCCTTCACGTCGCGGTCAATCGTCGGGCGGTCGATGCCGACAACGGTTAGCGGTTGATCTTCCCGCACG
GCCGCCCAATCGCGGGCACTGCCCTGGGGATCGGAATCGACTAACAGAACATCGGCCCCGGCGAGTTGCA
GGGCGCGGGCTAGATGGGTTGCGATGGTCGTCTTGCCTGACCCGCCTTTCTGGTTAAGTACAGCGATAAC
CTTCATGCGTTCCCCTTGCGTATTTGTTTATTTACTCATCGCATCATATACGCAGCGACCGCATGACGCA
AGCTGTTTTACTCAAATACACATCACCTTTTTAGACGGCGGCGCTCGGTTTCTTCAGCGGCCAAGCTGGC
CGGCCAGGCCGCCAGCTTGGCATCAGACAAACCGGCCAGGATTTCATGCAGCCGCACGGCTGATGGGCTG
CCTGTATCGAGTGGTGATTTTGTGCCGAGCTGCCGGTCGGGGAGCTGTTGGCTGGCTGGTGGCAGGATAT
ATTGTGGTGTAAACAAATTGACGCTTAGACAACTTAATAACACATTGCGGACGTTTTTAATGTACTGGGG
TGGATGCAGTGGGCCCCACTCTGTGTGCCGAATTCGGATCCGGAGAGCGGAGAATTAAGGGAGTCACGTT
ATGACCCCCGCCGATGACGCGGGACAAGCCGTTTTACGTTTGGAACTGACAGAACCGCAACGTTGAAGGA
GCCACTCAGCCGCGGGTTTCTGGAGTTTAATGAGCTAAGCACATACGTCAGAAACCATTATTGCGCGTTC
AAAAGTCGCCTAAGGTCACTATCAGCTAGCAAATATTTCTTGTCAAAAATGCTCCACTGACGTTCCATAA
ATTCCCCTCGGTATCCAATTAGAGTCTCATATTCACTCTCAATCCAAATAATCTGCACCGGATCTGGATC
GTTTCGCATGATTGAACAAGATGGATTGCACGCAGGTTCTCCGGCCGCTTGGGTGGAGAGGCTATTCGGC
TATGACTGGGCACAACAGACAATCGGCTGCTCTGATGCCGCCGTGTTCCGGCTGTCAGCGCAGGGGCGCC
CGGTTCTTTTTGTCAAGACCGACCTGTCCGGTGCCCTGAATGAACTCCAGGACGAGGCAGCGCGGCTATC
GTGGCTGGCCACGACGGGCGTTCCTTGCGCAGCTGTGCTCGACGTTGTCACTGAAGCGGGAAGGGACTGG
CTGCTATTGGGCGAAGTGCCGGGGCAGGATCTCCTGTCATCTCACCTTGCTCCTGCCGAGAAAGTATCCA
TCATGGCTGATGCAATGCGGCGGCTGCATACGCTTGATCCGGCTACCTGCCCATTCGACCACCAAGCGAA
ACATCGCATCGAGCGAGCACGTACTCGGATGGAAGCCGGTCTTGTCGATCAGGATGATCTGGACGAAGAG
CATCAGGGGCTCGCGCCAGCCGAACTGTTCGCCAGGCTCAAGGCGCGTATGCCCGACGGCGAGGATCTCG
TCGTGACTCATGGCGATGCCTGCTTGCCGAATATCATGGTGGAAAATGGCCGCTTTTCTGGATTCATCGA
CTGTGGCCGGCTGGGTGTGGCGGACCGCTATCAGGACATAGCGTTGGCTACCCGTGATATTGCTGAAGAG
CTTGGCGGCGAATGGGCTGACCGCTTCCTCGTGCTTTACGGTATCGCCGCTCCCGATTCGCAGCGCATCG
CCTTCTATCGCCTTCTTGACGAGTTCTTCTGAGCGGGTCTGGATCTAGAGTCAAGCAGATCGTTCAAACA
TTTGGCAATAAAGTTTCTTAAGATTGAATCCTGTTGCCGGTCTTGCGATGATTATCATATAATTTCTGTT
GAATTACGTTAAGCATGTAATAATTAACATGTAATGCATGACGTTATTTATGAGATGGGTTTTTATGATT
AGAGTCCCGCAATTATACATTTAATACGCGATAGAAAACAAAATATAGCGCGCAAACTAGGATAAATTAT
CGCGCGCGGTGTCATCTATGTTACTAGATCGACGCTGCAAGAATTCAAGCTTGGAGGAATTCCAATCCCA
CAAAAATCTGAGCTTAACAGCACAGTTGCTCCTCTCAGAGCAGAATCGGGTATTCAACACCCTCATATCA
ACTACTACGTTGTGTATAACGGTCCACATGCCGGTATATACGATGACTGGGGTTGTACAAAGGCGGCAAC
AAACGGCGTTCCCGGAGTTGCACACAAGAAATTTGCCACTATTACAGAGGCAAGAGCAGCAGCTGACGCG
TACACAACAAGTCAGCAAACAGACAGGTTGAACTTCATCCCCAAAGGAGAAGCTCAACTCAAGCCCAAGA
GCTTTGCTAAGGCCCTAACAAGCCCACCAAAGCAAAAAGCCCACTGGCTCACGCTAGGAACCAAAAGGCC
CAGCAGTGATCCAGCCCCAAAAGAGATCTCCTTTGCCCCGGAGATTACAATGGACGATTTCCTCTATCTT
TACGATCTAGGAAGGAAGTTCGAAGGTGAAGGTGACGACACTATGTTCACCACTGATAATGAGAAGGTTA
GCCTCTTCAATTTCAGAAAGAATGCTGACCCACAGATGGTTAGAGAGGCCTACGCAGCAAGTCTCATCAA
GACGATCTACCCGAGTAACAATCTCCAGGAGATCAAATACCTTCCCAAGAAGGTTAAAGATGCAGTCAAA
AGATTCAGGACTAATTGCATCAAGAACACAGAGAAAGACATATTTCTCAAGATCAGAAGTACTATTCCAG
TATGGACGATTCAAGGCTTGCTTCATAAACCAAGGCAAGTAATAGAGATTGGAGTCTCTAAAAAGGTAGT
TCCTACTGAATCTAAGGCCATGCATGGAGTCTAAGATTCAAATCGAGGATCTAACAGAACTCGCCGTCAA
GACTGGCGAACAGTTCATACAGAGTCTTTTACGACTCAATGACAAGAAGAAAATCTTCGTCAACATGGTG
GAGCACGACACTCTGGTCTACTCCAAAAATGTCAAAGATACAGTCTCAGAAGATCAAAGGGCTATTGAGA
CTTTTCAACAAAGGATAATTTCGGGAAACCTCCTCGGATTCCATTGCCCAGCTATCTGTCACTTCATCGA
AAGGACAGTAGAAAAGGAAGGTGGCTCCTACAAATGCCATCATTGCGATAAAGGAAAGGCTATCATTCAA
GATCTCTCTGCCGACAGTGGTCCCAAAGATGGACCCCCACCCACGAGGAGCATCGTGGAAAAAGAAGAGG
TTCCAACCACGTCTACAAAGCAAGTGGATTGATGTGACATCTCCACTGACGTAAGGGATGACGCACAATC
CCACTATCCTTCGCAAGACCCTTCCTCTATATAAGGAAGTTCATTTCATTTGGAGAGGACACGCTCGAGT
ATAAGAGCTCATTTTTACAACAATTACCAACAACAACAAACAACAAACAACATTACAATTACATTTACAA
TTATCGATACAATGGTATAAGAGCTCATTTTTACAACAATTACCAACAACAACAAACAACAAACAACATT
ACAATTACATTTACAATTATCGATAACATGGCTTCTTCTATGCTTTCTTCTGCTGCTGTTGTTGCTACTC
GTGCTAGTGCTGCTCAAGCTAGTATGGTTGCTCCTTTTACTGGACTTAAGTCTGCTGCTTCTTTTCCTGT
TACTAGAAAGCAAAACAACCTTGATATTACTTCTATTGCTAGTAACGGAGGAAGAGTTCGAGCAAAGCTT
AACTTCTTTCAGCAGTTCTTCACCTTTGCTAACCATAAGCTTATGGTTAGCAAAGGTGAAGAACTGTTCA
CCGGTGTTGTGCCGATCCTGGTTGAACTGGACGGTGACGTTAACGGTCACAAATTCTCTGTTTCCGGTGA
AGGTGAAGGTGACGCTACCTACGGTAAACTGACCCTGAAATTCATCTCTACCACCGGTAAACTGCCGGTT
CCGTGGCCGACCCTGGTGACCACCCTGACCTACGGTGTTCAGTGCTTCTCCCGTTACCCGGACCACATGA
AACAGCACGATTTCTTCAAATCCGCGATGCCGGAAGGTTACGTGCAGGAACGTACCATCTTCTTCAAAGA
TGACGGTAACTACAAAACCCGTGCTGAAGTTAAATTCGAAGGTGACACCCTGGTTAACCGTATTGAACTG
AAAGGCATCGACTTCAAAGAAGATGGTAACATCCTGGGTCACAAACTGGAATACAACTACAACTGTCACA
ACGTTTACATCATGGCGGATAAACAGAAAAACGGTATCAAAGTTAACTTCAAAATCCGTCACAACATCGA
AGATGGTTCTGTTCAGCTGGCTGATCACTACCAGCAGAACACCCCGATCGGTGACGGTCCGGTTCTGCTG
CCGGACAACCACTACCTGTCTACCTGCTCCGCGCTGAGCAAAGACCCGAACGAAAAACGTGACCACATGG
TTCTGCTGGAATTCGTTACCGCGGCGGGTATCACCCTGGGCATGGATGAACTGTACAAAACCTCCGGCGG
TTCTGGTGGCGGTGGCTCTGGTGGTGGTGGTTCTGGTGGTGGCGGCTCTGGTGGTGGTGGTTCTGGTGGC
GGTGGTTCTGGCGGCGAATTCGACATCAGCGAATTCTACAAACTGGCTCCGGTTGACAAAAAAGGTCAGC
CGTTCCCGTTCGACCAGCTGAAAGGTAAAGTGGTGCTGATCGTTAACGTTGCATCTAAATGCGGTTTCAC
CCCGCAGTACAAAGAACTGGAAGCGCTGTATAAACGTTACAAAGATGAAGGTTTCACTATCATCGGCTTC
CCGTGTAACCAGTTCGGTCACCAGGAACCGGGCTCTGATGAAGAAATCGCCCAGTTCTGCCAACTGAACT
ATGGCGTGACTTTCCCGATCATGAAAAAGATCGACGTTAACGGTGGTAACGAAGATCCGGTTTATAAATT
CCTGAAGAGCCAAAAATCCGGTATGTTGGGCTTGAGAGGTATCAAATGGAACTTCGAAAAATTCCTGGTT
GACAAAAAAGGTAAAGTTTACGAACGTTATAGCTCTCTGACCAAACCGTCCTCTCTGTCTGAAACCATCG
AAGAACTGCTGAAAGAAGTTTAAGCTTGTCCTGCTTTAATGAGATATGCGAGAAGCCTATGATCGCATGA
TATTTGCTTTCAATTCTGTTGTGCACGTTGTAAAAAACCTGAGCATGTGTAGCTCAGATCCTTACCGCCG
GTTTCGGTTCATTCTAATGAATATATCACCCGTTACTATCGTATTTTTATGAATAATATTCTCCGTTCAA
TTTACTGATTGTACCCTACTACTTATATGTACAATATTAAAATGAAAACAATATATTGTGCTGAATAGGT
TTATAGCGACATCTATGATAGAGCGCCACAATAACAAACAATTGCGTTTTATTATTACAAATCCAATTTT
AAAAAAAGCGGCAGAACCGGTCAAACCTAAAAGACTGATTACATAAATCTTATTCAAATTTCAAAAGTGC
CCCAGGGGCTAGTATCTACGACACACCGAGCGGCGAACTAATAACGCTCACTGAAGGGAACTCCGGTTCC
CCGCCGGCGCGCATGGGTGAGATTCCTTGAAGTTGAGTATTGGCCGTCCGCTCTACCGAAAGTTACGGGC
ACCATTCAACCCGGTCCAGCACGGCGGCCGGGTAACCGACTTGCTGCCCCGAGAATTATGCAGCATTTTT
TTGGTGTATGTGGGCCCCAAATGAAGTGCAGGTCAAACCTTGACAGTGACGACAAATCGTTGGGCGGGTC
CAGGGCGAATTTTGCGACAACATGTCGAGGCTCAGCAGGACCGCTACTAGAGGATGCACATGTGACCGAG
GGACACGAAGTGGTTTAAACTATC
Features (pLannotate 1.2.2; 22 found; start..end, strand, type, name):
      7..31      +  misc_feature   RB T-DNA repeat: right border repeat from nopaline C58 T-DNA
    154..742     -  rep_origin     ori: high-copy-number ColE1/pMB1/pBR322/pUC origin of replication
    913..1707    -  CDS            KanR: aminoglycoside phosphotransferase; aphA-3; confers resistance to kanamycin
   1708..1812    -  promoter       AmpR promoter: bla
   1829..1889    -  rep_origin     oriV (fragment): incP origin of replication
   2095..2289    -  rep_origin     pVS1 oriV: origin of replication for the Pseudomonas plasmid pVS1 (Heeb et al., 2000)
   2355..3428    -  CDS            pVS1 RepA: replication protein from the Pseudomonas plasmid pVS1 (Heeb et al., 2000)
   3857..4486    -  CDS            pVS1 StaA: stability protein from the Pseudomonas plasmid pVS1 (Heeb et al., 2000)
   4750..4774    +  misc_feature   LB T-DNA repeat: left border repeat from nopaline C58 T-DNA
   4984..5167    +  promoter       NOS promoter: nopaline synthase promoter NOS promoter
   5188..5979    +  CDS            neo: KKA2_KLEPN - Also known as kan, nptII. Experimental evidence at protein level: Swiss-Prot protein existence level 1. Resistance to kanamycin, neomycin, paromomycin, ribostamycin, butirosin and gentamicin B. From Klebsiella pneumoniae.
   6008..6260    +  terminator     NOS terminator: nopaline synthase terminator and poly(A) signal
   6286..7092    +  CDS            IBMP_CAMVB (fragment): Experimental evidence at protein level: Swiss-Prot protein existence level 1. Enhances the ribosomal termination-reinitiation event leading to the translation of major open reading frames on the polycistronic viral RNAs. From Cauliflower mosaic virus (strain Bari 1) (CaMV).
   7276..7621    +  promoter       CaMV 35S promoter: strong constitutive promoter from cauliflower mosaic virus
   7573..7619    +  promoter       minimal CaMV 35S promoter: minimal 35S promoter from cauliflower mosaic virus
   7650..7703    +  misc_feature   TMV Ω: translational enhancer from the tobacco mosaic virus 5'-leader sequence (Gallie et al., 1988)
   7736..7789    +  misc_feature   TMV Ω: translational enhancer from the tobacco mosaic virus 5'-leader sequence (Gallie et al., 1988)
   7798..7971    +  CDS            rbcS (fragment): RBS_NICBE - Experimental evidence at protein level: Swiss-Prot protein existence level 1. (Microbial infection) Required for tobamovirus movement (e.g. tobacco mosaic virus (TMV)). From Nicotiana benthamiana.
   8023..8739    +  CDS            EGFP: EGFP is a basic (constitutively fluorescent) green fluorescent protein published in 1996, derived from Aequorea victoria. It is reported to be a rapidly-maturing weak dimer with moderate acid sensitivity.
   8785..8810    +  CDS            FAPα2 (fragment): fluorogen-activating protein composed of a dimer of the L5-MG single-chain antibody fragment (Szent-Gyorgyi et al., 2008) binds malachite green derivatives to produce red fluorescence
   8845..9330    +  CDS            HYR1: GPX3_YEAST - Also known as GPX3 From Saccharomyces cerevisiae (strain ATCC 204508 / S288c) (Baker's yeast).
   9341..10048   +  terminator     OCS terminator: octopine synthase terminator
