[The description below was written by a language model from this plasmid's Addgene catalogue record and pLannotate feature annotations shown in this document.]
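Description:
pICH-chl-roGFP2-ORP1 is a binary Agrobacterium Ti-type plant expression plasmid built by Golden Gate (BsaI) assembly in the pICH86988 backbone, carrying a plastid-targeted hydrogen peroxide biosensor. The backbone outside the T-DNA borders contains a high-copy ColE1/pUC-type origin for propagation in E. coli, the pVS1 origin with its RepA replication and StaA stability genes for maintenance in Agrobacterium, and an aphA-3 kanamycin resistance gene for bacterial selection. Between the nopaline-type left and right border repeats lies the DNA that Agrobacterium transfers into plant cells. It begins with a NOS promoter–nptII–NOS terminator cassette, which provides kanamycin selection in plants.

The sensor cassette is driven by the CaMV 35S promoter. An upstream region annotated as a fragment of a cauliflower mosaic virus open reading frame probably reflects the extended viral sequence of a long 35S promoter. The promoter is followed by the TMV Ω translational enhancer (annotated twice) and the cassette ends with the octopine synthase terminator. The synthetic coding sequence starts with a chloroplast transit peptide, annotated as a Rubisco small subunit (rbcS) fragment and taken from a level 0 module during cloning. This is fused to roGFP2, which the automated annotation labels as EGFP because of sequence similarity. A short linker, which the software matched to an unrelated FAPα2 fragment, joins roGFP2 to yeast ORP1 (HYR1/GPX3). ORP1 is a thiol peroxidase that is oxidised by H2O2 and relays that oxidation to the redox-sensitive roGFP2, giving a ratiometric fluorescence readout. The construct is intended for detecting peroxide in the plastids of plant cells. The sequenced record (10,104 nt) is somewhat longer than the catalogued total size of 9,797 bp.
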