Addgene plasmid #191699: pICH-chl-roGFP2-ORP1
Purpose: Ti plasmid pICH86988 harbouring chl-roGFP2-ORP1 for peroxide detection in the plastids of plant cells.
Depositing lab: Philip Mullineaux. Depositing organization: University of Essex. Publication: A novel glutathione peroxidase-based biosensor disentangles differential subcellular accumulation of H2O2 and lipid hydroperoxides. Exposito-Rodriguez M, Reeder B, Brooke GN, Hough MA, Laissue PP, Mullineaux PM. bioRxiv 2024.01.18.576236 10.1101/2024.01.18.576236.
Backbone
  Vector backbone: pICH86988
  Backbone manufacturer: Golden Gate Addgene number #48076
  Backbone size w/o insert (bp): 9078
  Total vector size (bp): 9797
  Modifications to backbone: Added in during cloning: The level 0 chloroplast transiit peptide coding sequence from pICH78133 (Addgene #50292).
  Vector type: Plant Expression ; Binary Agrobacterium Ti plasmid
  Selectable markers: kanamycin
Growth in bacteria
  Bacterial resistance: Kanamycin, 50 μg/mL
  Growth temperature: 37°C
  Growth strain: DH5alpha
  Copy number: High Copy
Gene/Insert
  Gene/Insert name: chl-roGFP2-ORP1
  Species: Synthetic
  Insert size (bp): 1488
  Promoter: CaMV 35S promoter
  Cloning method: Restriction Enzyme; 5′ cloning site Bsa1 (destroyed during cloning); 3′ cloning site Bsa1 (destroyed during cloning)
  Sequencing primers: 5′ unknown; 3′ unknown
Terms and licenses: Academic/Nonprofit Terms; Industry Terms: Not Available to Industry
Depositor comments: While versions of this fusion may exist elswhere, ours was synthesized de novo. Please visit https://doi.org/10.1101/2024.01.18.576236 for bioRxiv preprint.
How to cite: pICH-chl-roGFP2-ORP1 was a gift from Philip Mullineaux (Addgene plasmid # 191699 ; http://n2t.net/addgene:191699 ; RRID:Addgene_191699)
